>Addgene plasmid #72773 | pAWSV-20 | depositor full sequence | sequence record 133579 | pAWSV-20 sequence 4459 bps
CACCTAAATTGTAAGCGTTAATATTTTGTTAAAATTCGCGTTAAATTTTTGTTAAATCAGCTCATTTTTT
AACCAATAGGCCGAAATCGGCAAAATCCCTTATAAATCAAAAGAATAGACCGAGATAGGGT
[37 nt withheld, positions 132-168]
AAAGAACGTGGACTCCAACGTCAAAGG
[49 nt withheld, positions 196-244]
T
[91 nt withheld, positions 246-336]
G
[124 nt withheld, positions 338-461]
CCCATTCGCCATTCAGGCTGCGCAACTGTTGGGAAGGGCGATCGGTGCGGGCCTCTTCGCTATTACGCCA
GCTGGCGAAAGGGGGATGTGCTGCAAGGCGATTAAGTTGGGTAACGCCAGGGTTTTCCCAGTCACGACGT
TGTAAAACGACGGCCAGTGAATTGTAATACGACTCACTATAGGGCGAATTGGGTACAGGCGCGCCTCAGC
CTAAAGCTTTTTCCCCGTATCCCCCCAGGTGTCTGCAGGCTCAAAGAGCAGCGAGAAGCGTTCAGAGGAA
AGCGATCCCGTGCCACCTTCCCCGTGCCCGGGCTGTCCCCGCACGCTGCCGGCTCGGGGATGCGGGGGGA
GCGCCGGACCGGAGCGGAGCCCCGGGCGGCTCGCTGCTGCCCCCTAGCGGGGGAGGGACGTAATTACATC
CCTGGGGGCTTTGGGGGGGGGCTGTCCCCGTGCACTCAGCCTAAAGCTTTTTCCCCGTATCCCCCCAGGT
GTCTGCAGGCTCAAAGAGCAGCGAGAAGCGTTCAGAGGAAAGCGATCCCGTGCCACCTTCCCCGTGCCCG
GGCTGTCCCCGCACGCTGCCGGCTCGGGGATGCGGGGGGAGCGCCGGACCGGAGCGGAGCCCCGGGCGGC
TCGCTGCTGCCCCCTAGCGGGGGAGGGACGTAATTACATCCCTGGGGGCTTTGGGGGGGGGCTGTCCCCA
CTAGTGATTCGAGGCAGTGAAAAAAATGCTTTATTTGTGAAATTTGTGATGCTATTGCTTTATTTGTAAC
CATTATAAGCTGCAATAAACAAGTTAACAACAACAATTGCTCTAAACGAATTCCGTTGCGGATCCTGCGT
TGATCAGCACCGCGGACAGCGGCGGCGCAGGCAGCGGGCCGGGGGCGGGGCCCTGAGGGACGGGGACTGG
GGGTCCCCGGGCGCGGCGGCGGCGGCCGGGGCCGCGGTCCTGGGGCGGGGCCAGGCGTCGGTGGCCGTGA
CTGGAGACTGTTACTGAGGGCGGCCCGGGCAGTAAGCAGTCTAGAGCCAAGGTGCCGGCGCGCTGTCCGG
GCGGGGTGCCCCGGTCGCCCCGGCTGCCCCGGCTGGGGGCTCTGCTGCTCCGCCTCCCCTGCGTCTCCCG
CCCTGCCCCGCCCGGCGCTCGCGACCAGGCACGCGGCCCCTGACGTCAGAGGGCCGTGACGTCAAAGATG
TCCCAGAGGGGGCACTTCCGGCGGGGGCGTGGGGGCGGGGCGGGACCTGGCGAGGCCCCGCCCCCCCGGT
CCTGAGAGGACAACTCCGCTCGCAGAAGATCTTCAGCCTAAAGCTTTTTCCCCGTATCCCCCCAGGTGTC
TGCAGGCTCAAAGAGCAGCGAGAAGCGTTCAGAGGAAAGCGATCCCGTGCCACCTTCCCCGTGCCCGGGC
TGTCCCCGCACGCTGCCGGCTCGGGGATGCGGGGGGAGCGCCGGACCGGAGCGGAGCCCCGGGCGGCTCG
CTGCTGCCCCCTAGCGGGGGAGGGACGTAATTACATCCCTGGGGGCTTTGGGGGGGGGCTGTCCCCGTGC
ACTCAGCCTAAAGCTTTTTCCCCGTATCCCCCCAGGTGTCTGCAGGCTCAAAGAGCAGCGAGAAGCGTTC
AGAGGAAAGCGATCCCGTGCCACCTTCCCCGTGCCCGGGCTGTCCCCGCACGCTGCCGGCTCGGGGATGC
GGGGGGAGCGCCGGACCGGAGCGGAGCCCCGGGCGGCTCGCTGCTGCCCCCTAGCGGGGGAGGGACGTAA
TTACATCCCTGGGGGCTTTGGGGGGGGGCTGTCCCCATTTAAATCAGCTCCAGCTTTTGTTCCCTTTAGT
GAGGGTTAATTTCGAGCTTGGCGTAATCATGGTCATAGCTGTTTCCTGTGTGAAATTGTTATCCGCTCAC
AATTCCACACAACATACGAGCCGGAAGCATAAAGTGTAAAGCCTGGGGTGCCTAATGAGTGAGCTAACTC
ACATTAATTGCGTTGCGCTCACTGCCCGCTTTCCAGTCGGGAAACCTGTCGTGCCAGCTGCATTAATGAA
TCGGCCAACGCGCGGGGAGAGGCGGTTTGCGTATTGGGCGCTCTTCCGCTTCCTCGCTCACTGACTCGCT
GCGCTCGGTCGTTCGGCTGCGGCGAGCGGTATCAGCTCACTCAAAGGCGGTAATACGGTTATCCACAGAA
TCAGGGGATAACGCAGGAAAGAACATGTGAGCAAAAGGCCAGCAAAAGGCCAGGAACCGTAAAAAGGCCG
CGTTGCTGGCGTTTTTCCATAGGCTCCGCCCCCCTGACGAGCATCACAAAAATCGACGCTCAAGTCAGAG
GTGGCGAAACCCGACAGGACTATAAAGATACCAGGCGTTTCCCCCTGGAAGCTCCCTCGTGCGCTCTCCT
GTTCCGACCCTGCCGCTTACCGGATACCTGTCCGCCTTTCTCCCTTCGGGAAGCGTGGCGCTTTCTCATA
GCTCACGCTGTAGGTATCTCAGTTCGGTGTAGGTCGTTCGCTCCAAGCTGGGCTGTGTGCACGAACCCCC
CGTTCAGCCCGACCGCTGCGCCTTATCCGGTAACTATCGTCTTGAGTCCAACCCGGTAAGACACGACTTA
TCGCCACTGGCAGCAGCCACTGGTAACAGGATTAGCAGAGCGAGGTATGTAGGCGGTGCTACAGAGTTCT
TGAAGTGGTGGCCTAACTACGGCTACACTAGAAGGACAGTATTTGGTATCTGCGCTCTGCTGAAGCCAGT
TACCTTCGGAAAAAGAGTTGGTAGCTCTTGATCCGGCAAACAAACCACCGCTGGTAGCGGTGGTTTTTTT
GTTTGCAAGCAGCAGATTACGCGCAGAAAAAAAGGATCTCAAGAAGATCCTTTGATCTTTTCTACGGGGT
CTGACGCTCAGTGGAACGAAAACTCACGTTAAGGGATTTTGGTCATGAGATTATCAAAAAGGATCTTCAC
CTAGATCCTTTTAAATTAAAAATGAAGTTTTAAATCAATCTAAAGTATATATGAGTAAACTTGGTCTGAC
AGTTACCAATGCTTAATCAGTGAGGCACCTATCTCAGCGATCTGTCTATTTCGTTCATCCATAGTTGCCT
GACTCCCCGTCGTGTAGATAACTACGATACGGGAGGGCTTACCATCTGGCCCCAGTGCTGCAATGATACC
GCGAGACCCACGCTCACCGGCTCCAGATTTATCAGCAATAAACCAGCCAGCCGGAAGGGCCGAGCGCAGA
AGTGGTCCTGCAACTTTATCCGCCTCCATCCAGTCTATTAATTGTTGCCGGGAAGCTAGAGTAAGTAGTT
CGCCAGTTAATAGTTTGCGCAACGTTGTTGCCATTGCTACAGGCATCGTGGTGTCACGCTCGTCGTTTGG
TATGGCTTCATTCAGCTCCGGTTCCCAACGATCAAGGCGAGTTACATGATCCCCCATGTTGTGCAAAAAA
GCGGTTAGCTCCTTCGGTCCTCCGATCGTTGTCAGAAGTAAGTTGGCCGCAGTGTTATCACTCATGGTTA
TGGCAGCACTGCATAATTCTCTTACTGTCATGCCATCCGTAAGATGCTTTTCTGTGACTGGTGAGTACTC
AACCAAGTCATTCTGAGAATAGTGTATGCGGCGACCGAGTTGCTCTTGCCCGGCGTCAATACGGGATAAT
ACCGCGCCACATAGCAGAACTTTAAAAGTGCTCATCATTGGAAAACGTTCTTCGGGGCGAAAACTCTCAA
GGATCTTACCGCTGTTGAGATCCAGTTCGATGTAACCCACTCGTGCACCCAACTGATCTTCAGCATCTTT
TACTTTCACCAGCGTTTCTGGGTGAGCAAAAACAGGAAGGCAAAATGCCGCAAAAAAGGGAATAAGGGCG
ACACGGAAATGTTGAATACTCATACTCTTCCTTTTTCAATATTATTGAAGCATTTATCAGGGTTATTGTC
TCATGAGCGGATACATATTTGAATGTATTTAGAAAAATAAACAAATAGGGGTTCCGCGCACATTTCCCCG
AAAAGTGC
Features (pLannotate 1.2.2; 13 found; start..end, strand, type, name):
     33..461     -  rep_origin     f1 ori (sequence partly withheld): f1 bacteriophage origin of replication; arrow indicates direction of (+) strand synthesis
    466..623     -  CDS            lacZα (fragment): LacZα fragment of β-galactosidase; lacZ fragment
    626..644     +  promoter       T7 promoter: promoter for bacteriophage T7 RNA polymerase
   1175..1256    -  polyA_signal   SV40 poly(A) signal: SV40 polyadenylation signal
   1420..1508    -  ncRNA          mir-132: Accession: RF00662 - microRNA mir-132
   2274..2292    -  promoter       T3 promoter: promoter for bacteriophage T3 RNA polymerase
   2337..2353    -  protein_bind   lac operator: The lac repressor binds to the lac operator to inhibit transcription in E. coli. This inhibition can be relieved by adding lactose or isopropyl-β-D-thiogalactopyranoside (IPTG). lac repressor encoded by lacI
   2361..2391    -  promoter       lac promoter: promoter for the E. coli lac operon
   2406..2427    -  protein_bind   CAP binding site: CAP binding activates transcription in the presence of cAMP. E. coli catabolite activator protein
   2440..2532    -  CDS            lacI (fragment): lac repressor; lacI; The lac repressor binds to the lac operator to inhibit transcription in E. coli. This inhibition can be relieved by adding lactose or isopropyl-β-D-thiogalactopyranoside (IPTG).
   2715..3303    -  rep_origin     ori: high-copy-number ColE1/pMB1/pBR322/pUC origin of replication
   3474..4334    -  CDS            AmpR: β-lactamase; bla; confers resistance to ampicillin, carbenicillin, and related antibiotics
   4335..4439    -  promoter       AmpR promoter: bla
