[The description below was written by a language model from this plasmid's Addgene catalogue record and pLannotate feature annotations shown in this document.]
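Description:
pAWSV-20 is a small (about 4.5 kb) ampicillin-selected E. coli plasmid consisting of the pBT264 backbone carrying a miR-212 insert. The annotated backbone has the layout of a pBluescript-type phagemid cloning vector. It contains a high-copy ColE1/pUC-family origin for replication, the β-lactamase gene with its own promoter for ampicillin selection, and an f1 origin that permits single-stranded DNA production. A lac promoter/operator region with a CAP binding site and a lacZα fragment are also present, and T7 and T3 phage promoters flank the cloning region. The catalogue lists copy number as unknown, although the annotated origin is of the high-copy type.

The region between the T7 and T3 promoters holds the payload. The only features called there are an SV40 polyadenylation signal and a microRNA hairpin that the annotation tool assigns to the mir-132 family. miR-212 and miR-132 are closely related microRNAs grouped in the same RNA family, so this hit is consistent with the stated miR-212 insert rather than evidence of a different one. Roughly 750 bp between the hairpin and the T3 promoter carry no annotation. No mammalian promoter, reporter or barcode element is identified in the table, and the record does not say what drives expression of the microRNA.

The associated publication concerns massively parallel, high-order combinatorial genetics in human cells. This suggests the plasmid is one of a set of single-microRNA storage or building-block vectors from which elements are assembled into combinatorial libraries. The record does not spell out this role, nor any direct use in mammalian cells.
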