Addgene plasmid #72773: pAWSV-20
Purpose: pBT264-[miR-212]
Depositing lab: Timothy Lu. Depositing organization: Massachusetts Institute of Technology. Publication: Massively parallel high-order combinatorial genetics in human cells. Wong AS, Choi GC, Cheng AA, Purcell O, Lu TK. Nat Biotechnol. 2015 Sep;33(9):952-61. doi: 10.1038/nbt.3326. Epub 2015 Aug 17. PubMed 26280411.
Backbone
  Vector backbone: pBT264
Growth in bacteria
  Bacterial resistance: Ampicillin, 100 μg/mL
  Growth temperature: 37°C
  Growth strain: DH5alpha
  Copy number: Unknown
Gene/Insert
  Gene/Insert name: [miR-212]
Terms and licenses: Academic/Nonprofit Terms; Industry Terms: Not Available to Industry
How to cite: pAWSV-20 was a gift from Timothy Lu (Addgene plasmid # 72773 ; http://n2t.net/addgene:72773 ; RRID:Addgene_72773)
