>Addgene plasmid #72773 | pAWSV-20 | addgene partial sequence | sequence record 136816 | SV40pA-R 5'-GAAATTTGTGATGCTATTGC-3'
AGTTAACAACAACAATTGCTCTAAACGAATTCCGTTGCGGATCCTGCGTTGATCAGCACCGCGGACAGCG
GCGGCGCAGGCAGCGGGCCGGGGGCGGGGCCCTGAGGGACGGGGACTGGGGGTCCCCGGGCGCGGCGGCG
GCGGCCGGGGCCGCGGTCCTGGGGCGGGGCCAGGCGTCGGTGGCCGTGACTGGAGACTGTTACTGAGGGC
GGCCCGGGCAGTAAGCAGTCTA
