>Addgene plasmid #72773 | pAWSV-20 | addgene partial sequence | sequence record 136817 | M13-Rev 5'-CAGGAAACAGCTATGACC-3'
AAAGCTGGAGCTGATTTAAATGGGGACAGCCCCCCCCCAAAGCCCCCAGGGATGTAATTACGTCCCTCCC
CCGCTAGGGGGCAGCAGCGAGCCGCCCGGGGCTCCGCTCCGGTCCGGCGCTCCCCCCGCATCCCCGAGCC
GGCAGCGTGCGGGGACAGCCCGGGCACGGGGAAGGTGGCACGGGATCGCTTTCCTCTGAACGCTTCTCGC
TGCTCTTTGAGCCTGCAGACACCTGGGGGGATACGGGGAAAAAGCTTTAGGCTGAGTGCACGGGGACAGC
CCCCCCCCAAAGCCCCCAGGGATGTAATTACGTCCCTCCCCCGCTAGGGGGCAGCAGCGAGCCGCCCGGG
GCTCCGCTCCGGTCCGGCGCTCCCCCCGCATCCCCGAGCCGGCAGCGTGCGGGGACAGCCCGGGCACGGG
GAAGGTGGCACGGGATCGCTTTCCTCTGAACGCTTCTCGCTGCTCTTTGAGCCTGCAGACACCTGGGGGG
ATACGGGGAAAAA
